Addgene plasmid #40904: pcDNA3-HA-KLF5-his
Depositing lab: Jin-Tang Dong. Depositing organization: Emory University. Publication: Oestrogen causes degradation of KLF5 by inducing the E3 ubiquitin ligase EFP in ER-positive breast cancer cells. Zhao KW, Sikriwal D, Dong X, Guo P, Sun X, Dong JT. Biochem J. 2011 Jul 15;437(2):323-33. 10.1042/BJ20101388 PubMed 21542805.
Backbone
  Vector backbone: pcDNA3
  Backbone manufacturer: Invitrogen
  Backbone size w/o insert (bp): 5400
  Total vector size (bp): 6800
  Modifications to backbone: For the construction of the KLF5 plasmid pcDNA3-HA-KLF5-His, in which an HA tag was added to the N-terminus and a histidine tag was added to the C-terminus of KLF5, we first made the pcDNA3-HA-His vector by inserting a fragment of DNA containing an HA tag, EcoRI, XhoI, HindIII, BamHI, NotI, PstI and XbaI cloning sites and a histidine tag into the pcDNA3.1 vector (Invitrogen) between restriction enzyme sites NcoI and ApaI. The KLF5 cDNA was then cloned into this pcDNA3-HA-His vector between the HA and histidine tags at EcoRI and NotI sites using a PCR-based approach with the following primers (restriction enzyme sites are underlined): 5′-TTTGAATTCATGGCTACAAGGGTGC-3′ (forward) and 5′-TTTGCGGCCGCGTTCTGGTGCCTCTTCATA-3′ (reverse).
  Vector type: Mammalian Expression
Growth in bacteria
  Bacterial resistance: Ampicillin, 100 μg/mL
  Growth temperature: 37°C
  Growth strain: DH5alpha
  Copy number: High Copy
Gene/Insert
  Gene/Insert name: Kruppel-like factor 5 (alt name: KLF5)
  Species: H. sapiens (human)
  Insert size (bp): 1400
  GenBank ID: NM_001730.3
  Entrez Gene: KLF5 (a.k.a. BTEB2, CKLF, IKLF)
  Promoter: CMV
  Tag / fusion protein: HA (N terminal on insert); His (C terminal on insert)
  Cloning method: Restriction Enzyme; 5′ cloning site EcoR1 (destroyed during cloning); 3′ cloning site Not1 (destroyed during cloning)
  Sequencing primers: 5′ 5′-TTTGAATTCATGGCTACAAGGGTGC-3′; 3′ 5′-TTTGCGGCCGCGTTCTGGTGCCTCTTCATA-3′
Terms and licenses: Academic/Nonprofit Terms; Industry Terms: Not Available to Industry
How to cite: pcDNA3-HA-KLF5-his was a gift from Jin-Tang Dong (Addgene plasmid # 40904 ; http://n2t.net/addgene:40904 ; RRID:Addgene_40904)
