[The description below was written by a language model from this plasmid's Addgene catalogue record and pLannotate feature annotations shown in this document.]
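Description:
pcDNA3-HA-KLF5-his is a mammalian expression plasmid of about 6.8 kb built on the Invitrogen pcDNA3 backbone, carrying the human Krüppel-like factor 5 (KLF5, also known as BTEB2, CKLF or IKLF) cDNA of roughly 1.4 kb. It is propagated in E. coli at high copy from a ColE1/pUC-type origin under ampicillin selection (AmpR with its own bla promoter). An f1 origin is also present, which would allow single-stranded DNA production. For mammalian cells, an SV40 enhancer/early promoter drives a neomycin phosphotransferase gene followed by an SV40 polyadenylation signal, a cassette that permits selection of stable transfectants with G418.

The depositor first made a pcDNA3-HA-His intermediate by inserting a fragment encoding an HA tag, a multiple cloning site and a histidine tag. The PCR-amplified KLF5 coding sequence was then placed between the two tags at the EcoRI and NotI sites, which the record lists as destroyed during cloning. The resulting protein carries HA at the N-terminus and His at the C-terminus. Transcription is driven by the human CMV immediate-early enhancer and promoter and terminated by the bovine growth hormone poly(A) signal. T7 and SP6 promoters flank the insert and can serve for in vitro transcription or as sequencing primer sites. The feature table annotates the KLF5 ORF and a His tag fragment downstream of it. The HA tag is not separately annotated but would lie in the gap between the T7 promoter and the KLF5 annotation.

KLF5 is a transcription factor that binds GC-box promoter elements. The associated study examined oestrogen-induced degradation of KLF5 through the E3 ubiquitin ligase EFP in ER-positive breast cancer cells. A dual-tagged construct of this kind suits overexpression together with HA-based detection or immunoprecipitation and His-based affinity pulldown.
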