Features (pLannotate 1.2.2; 22 found; start..end, strand, type, name):
     28..80      -  misc_feature   bom (fragment): basis of mobility region from pBR322
    235..614     +  enhancer       CMV enhancer: human cytomegalovirus immediate early enhancer
    615..818     +  promoter       CMV promoter: human cytomegalovirus (CMV) immediate early promoter
    814..847     +  LTR            5' LTR (truncated) (fragment): truncated 5' long terminal repeat (LTR) from HIV-1
    863..881     +  promoter       T7 promoter: promoter for bacteriophage T7 RNA polymerase
    958..2280    +  CDS            KLF5: KLF5_HUMAN - Also known as BTEB2, CKLF, IKLF. Experimental evidence at protein level: Swiss-Prot protein existence level 1. Transcription factor that binds to GC box promoter elements. Activates the transcription of these genes. From Homo sapiens (Human).
   2344..2361    +  CDS            9xHis (fragment): 9xHis affinity tag
   2371..2389    -  promoter       SP6 promoter: promoter for bacteriophage SP6 RNA polymerase
   2415..2639    +  polyA_signal   bGH poly(A) signal: bovine growth hormone polyadenylation signal
   2643..2664    +  promoter       SV40 promoter (fragment): SV40 enhancer and early promoter
   2685..3113    +  rep_origin     f1 ori (sequence partly withheld): f1 bacteriophage origin of replication; arrow indicates direction of (+) strand synthesis
   3127..3456    +  promoter       SV40 promoter: SV40 enhancer and early promoter
   3523..4314    +  CDS            neo: KKA2_KLEPN - Also known as kan, nptII. Experimental evidence at protein level: Swiss-Prot protein existence level 1. Resistance to kanamycin, neomycin, paromomycin, ribostamycin, butirosin and gentamicin B. From Klebsiella pneumoniae.
   4338..4496    +  CDS            ble (fragment): BLE_KLEPN - Experimental evidence at protein level: Swiss-Prot protein existence level 1. Binding protein with a strong affinity to the bleomycin family of antibiotics. Binds to CL990; an antimitotic-antibiotic compound. From Klebsiella pneumoniae.
   4491..4612    +  polyA_signal   SV40 poly(A) signal: SV40 polyadenylation signal
   4685..4701    -  protein_bind   lac operator: The lac repressor binds to the lac operator to inhibit transcription in E. coli. This inhibition can be relieved by adding lactose or isopropyl-β-D-thiogalactopyranoside (IPTG). lac repressor encoded by lacI
   4709..4739    -  promoter       lac promoter: promoter for the E. coli lac operon
   4754..4775    -  protein_bind   CAP binding site: CAP binding activates transcription in the presence of cAMP. E. coli catabolite activator protein
   4788..4880    -  CDS            lacI (fragment): lac repressor; lacI; The lac repressor binds to the lac operator to inhibit transcription in E. coli. This inhibition can be relieved by adding lactose or isopropyl-β-D-thiogalactopyranoside (IPTG).
   5063..5651    -  rep_origin     ori: high-copy-number ColE1/pMB1/pBR322/pUC origin of replication
   5822..6682    -  CDS            AmpR: β-lactamase; bla; confers resistance to ampicillin, carbenicillin, and related antibiotics
   6683..6787    -  promoter       AmpR promoter: bla
>Addgene plasmid #40904 | pcDNA3-HA-KLF5-his | addgene full sequence | sequence record 456550 | Addgene NGS Result
GACGGATCGGGAGATCTCCCGATCCCCTATGGTGCACTCTCAGTACAATCTGCTCTGATGCCGCATAGTT
AAGCCAGTATCTGCTCCCTGCTTGTGTGTTGGAGGTCGCTGAGTAGTGCGCGAGCAAAATTTAAGCTACA
ACAAGGCAAGGCTTGACCGACAATTGCATGAAGAATCTGCTTAGGGTTAGGCGTTTTGCGCTGCTTCGCG
ATGTACGGGCCAGATATACGCGTTGACATTGATTATTGACTAGTTATTAATAGTAATCAATTACGGGGTC
ATTAGTTCATAGCCCATATATGGAGTTCCGCGTTACATAACTTACGGTAAATGGCCCGCCTGGCTGACCG
CCCAACGACCCCCGCCCATTGACGTCAATAATGACGTATGTTCCCATAGTAACGCCAATAGGGACTTTCC
ATTGACGTCAATGGGTGGAGTATTTACGGTAAACTGCCCACTTGGCAGTACATCAAGTGTATCATATGCC
AAGTACGCCCCCTATTGACGTCAATGACGGTAAATGGCCCGCCTGGCATTATGCCCAGTACATGACCTTA
TGGGACTTTCCTACTTGGCAGTACATCTACGTATTAGTCATCGCTATTACCATGGTGATGCGGTTTTGGC
AGTACATCAATGGGCGTGGATAGCGGTTTGACTCACGGGGATTTCCAAGTCTCCACCCCATTGACGTCAA
TGGGAGTTTGTTTTGGCACCAAAATCAACGGGACTTTCCAAAATGTCGTAACAACTCCGCCCCATTGACG
CAAATGGGCGGTAGGCGTGTACGGTGGGAGGTCTATATAAGCAGAGCTCTCTGGCTAACTAGAGAACCCA
CTGCTTACTGGCTTATCGAAATTAATACGACTCACTATAGGGAGACCCAAGCTTGGTACCGAGCTCGGAT
CCGCCACCATGGACTATCCTTATGATGTTCCTGATTATGCAGAATTCATGGCTACAAGGGTGCTGAGCAT
GAGCGCCCGCCTGGGACCCGTGCCCCAGCCGCCGGCGCCGCAGGACGAGCCGGTGTTCGCGCAGCTCAAG
CCGGTGCTGGGCGCCGCGAATCCGGCCCGCGACGCGGCGCTCTTCCCCGGCGAGGAGCTGAAGCACGCGC
ACCACCGCCCGCAGGCGCAGCCCGCGCCCGCGCAGGCCCCGCAGCCGGCCCAGCCGCCCGCCACCGGCCC
GCGGCTGCCTCCAGAGGACCTGGTCCAGACAAGATGTGAAATGGAGAAGTATCTGACACCTCAGCTTCCT
CCAGTTCCTATAATTCCAGAGCATAAAAAGTATAGACGAGACAGTGCCTCAGTCGTAGACCAGTTCTTCA
CTGACACTGAAGGGTTACCTTACAGTATCAACATGAACGTCTTCCTCCCTGACATCACTCACCTGAGAAC
TGGCCTCTACAAATCCCAGAGACCGTGCGTAACACACATCAAGACAGAACCTGTTGCCATTTTCAGCCAC
CAGAGTGAAACGACTGCCCCTCCTCCGGCCCCGACCCAGGCCCTCCCTGAGTTCACCAGTATATTCAGCT
CACACCAGACCGCAGCTCCAGAGGTGAACAATATTTTCATCAAACAAGAACTTCCTACACCAGATCTTCA
TCTTTCTGTCCCTACCCAGCAGGGCCACCTGTACCAGCTACTGAATACACCGGATCTAGATATGCCCAGT
TCTACAAATCAGACAGCAGCAATGGACACTCTTAATGTTTCTATGTCAGCTGCCATGGCAGGCCTTAACA
CACACACCTCTGCTGTTCCGCAGACTGCAGTGAAACAATTCCAGGGCATGCCCCCTTGCACATACACAAT
GCCAAGTCAGTTTCTTCCACAACAGGCCACTTACTTTCCCCCGTCACCACCAAGCTCAGAGCCTGGAAGT
CCAGATAGACAAGCAGAGATGCTCCAGAATTTAACCCCACCTCCATCCTATGCTGCTACAATTGCTTCTA
AACTGGCAATTCACAATCCAAATTTACCCACCACCCTGCCAGTTAACTCACAAAACATCCAACCTGTCAG
ATACAATAGAAGGAGTAACCCCGATTTGGAGAAACGACGCATCCACTACTGCGATTACCCTGGTTGCACA
AAAGTTTATACCAAGTCTTCTCATTTAAAAGCTCACCTGAGGACTCACACTGGTGAAAAGCCATACAAGT
GTACCTGGGAAGGCTGCGACTGGAGGTTCGCGCGATCGGATGAGCTGACCCGCCACTACCGGAAGCACAC
AGGCGCCAAGCCCTTCCAGTGCGGGGTGTGCAACCGCAGCTTCTCGCGCTCTGACCACCTGGCCCTGCAT
ATGAAGAGGCACCAGAACGCGGCCGCGTCTAGACACCACCACCACCACCACGGGCCCTATTCTATAGTGT
CACCTAAATGCTAGAGCTCGCTGATCAGCCTCGACTGTGCCTTCTAGTTGCCAGCCATCTGTTGTTTGCC
CCTCCCCCGTGCCTTCCTTGACCCTGGAAGGTGCCACTCCCACTGTCCTTTCCTAATAAAATGAGGAAAT
TGCATCGCATTGTCTGAGTAGGTGTCATTCTATTCTGGGGGGTGGGGTGGGGCAGGACAGCAAGGGGGAG
GATTGGGAAGACAATAGCAGGCATGCTGGGGATGCGGTGGGCTCTATGGCTTCTGAGGCGGAAAGAACCA
GCTGGGGCTCTAGGGGGTATCCCC
[124 nt withheld, positions 2685-2808]
C
[91 nt withheld, positions 2810-2900]
A
[49 nt withheld, positions 2902-2950]
CCTTTGACGTTGGAGTCCACGTTCTTT
[37 nt withheld, positions 2978-3014]
ACCCTATCTCGGTCTATTCTTTTGATTTATAAGGGATTTTGCCGATTTCGGCCTATTGGTTAAAAAATGA
GCTGATTTAACAAAAATTTAACGCGAATTAATTCTGTGGAATGTGTGTCAGTTAGGGTGTGGAAAGTCCC
CAGGCTCCCCAGCAGGCAGAAGTATGCAAAGCATGCATCTCAATTAGTCAGCAACCAGGTGTGGAAAGTC
CCCAGGCTCCCCAGCAGGCAGAAGTATGCAAAGCATGCATCTCAATTAGTCAGCAACCATAGTCCCGCCC
CTAACTCCGCCCATCCCGCCCCTAACTCCGCCCAGTTCCGCCCATTCTCCGCCCCATGGCTGACTAATTT
TTTTTATTTATGCAGAGGCCGAGGCCGCCTCTGCCTCTGAGCTATTCCAGAAGTAGTGAGGAGGCTTTTT
TGGAGGCCTAGGCTTTTGCAAAAAGCTCCCGGGAGCTTGTATATCCATTTTCGGATCTGATCAAGAGACA
GGATGAGGATCGTTTCGCATGATTGAACAAGATGGATTGCACGCAGGTTCTCCGGCCGCTTGGGTGGAGA
GGCTATTCGGCTATGACTGGGCACAACAGACAATCGGCTGCTCTGATGCCGCCGTGTTCCGGCTGTCAGC
GCAGGGGCGCCCGGTTCTTTTTGTCAAGACCGACCTGTCCGGTGCCCTGAATGAACTGCAGGACGAGGCA
GCGCGGCTATCGTGGCTGGCCACGACGGGCGTTCCTTGCGCAGCTGTGCTCGACGTTGTCACTGAAGCGG
GAAGGGACTGGCTGCTATTGGGCGAAGTGCCGGGGCAGGATCTCCTGTCATCTCACCTTGCTCCTGCCGA
GAAAGTATCCATCATGGCTGATGCAATGCGGCGGCTGCATACGCTTGATCCGGCTACCTGCCCATTCGAC
CACCAAGCGAAACATCGCATCGAGCGAGCACGTACTCGGATGGAAGCCGGTCTTGTCGATCAGGATGATC
TGGACGAAGAGCATCAGGGGCTCGCGCCAGCCGAACTGTTCGCCAGGCTCAAGGCGCGCATGCCCGACGG
CGAGGATCTCGTCGTGACCCATGGCGATGCCTGCTTGCCGAATATCATGGTGGAAAATGGCCGCTTTTCT
GGATTCATCGACTGTGGCCGGCTGGGTGTGGCGGACCGCTATCAGGACATAGCGTTGGCTACCCGTGATA
TTGCTGAAGAGCTTGGCGGCGAATGGGCTGACCGCTTCCTCGTGCTTTACGGTATCGCCGCTCCCGATTC
GCAGCGCATCGCCTTCTATCGCCTTCTTGACGAGTTCTTCTGAGCGGGACTCTGGGGTTCGAAATGACCG
ACCAAGCGACGCCCAACCTGCCATCACGAGATTTCGATTCCACCGCCGCCTTCTATGAAAGGTTGGGCTT
CGGAATCGTTTTCCGGGACGCCGGCTGGATGATCCTCCAGCGCGGGGATCTCATGCTGGAGTTCTTCGCC
CACCCCAACTTGTTTATTGCAGCTTATAATGGTTACAAATAAAGCAATAGCATCACAAATTTCACAAATA
AAGCATTTTTTTCACTGCATTCTAGTTGTGGTTTGTCCAAACTCATCAATGTATCTTATCATGTCTGTAT
ACCGTCGACCTCTAGCTAGAGCTTGGCGTAATCATGGTCATAGCTGTTTCCTGTGTGAAATTGTTATCCG
CTCACAATTCCACACAACATACGAGCCGGAAGCATAAAGTGTAAAGCCTGGGGTGCCTAATGAGTGAGCT
AACTCACATTAATTGCGTTGCGCTCACTGCCCGCTTTCCAGTCGGGAAACCTGTCGTGCCAGCTGCATTA
ATGAATCGGCCAACGCGCGGGGAGAGGCGGTTTGCGTATTGGGCGCTCTTCCGCTTCCTCGCTCACTGAC
TCGCTGCGCTCGGTCGTTCGGCTGCGGCGAGCGGTATCAGCTCACTCAAAGGCGGTAATACGGTTATCCA
CAGAATCAGGGGATAACGCAGGAAAGAACATGTGAGCAAAAGGCCAGCAAAAGGCCAGGAACCGTAAAAA
GGCCGCGTTGCTGGCGTTTTTCCATAGGCTCCGCCCCCCTGACGAGCATCACAAAAATCGACGCTCAAGT
CAGAGGTGGCGAAACCCGACAGGACTATAAAGATACCAGGCGTTTCCCCCTGGAAGCTCCCTCGTGCGCT
CTCCTGTTCCGACCCTGCCGCTTACCGGATACCTGTCCGCCTTTCTCCCTTCGGGAAGCGTGGCGCTTTC
TCATAGCTCACGCTGTAGGTATCTCAGTTCGGTGTAGGTCGTTCGCTCCAAGCTGGGCTGTGTGCACGAA
CCCCCCGTTCAGCCCGACCGCTGCGCCTTATCCGGTAACTATCGTCTTGAGTCCAACCCGGTAAGACACG
ACTTATCGCCACTGGCAGCAGCCACTGGTAACAGGATTAGCAGAGCGAGGTATGTAGGCGGTGCTACAGA
GTTCTTGAAGTGGTGGCCTAACTACGGCTACACTAGAAGAACAGTATTTGGTATCTGCGCTCTGCTGAAG
CCAGTTACCTTCGGAAAAAGAGTTGGTAGCTCTTGATCCGGCAAACAAACCACCGCTGGTAGCGGTGGTT
TTTTTGTTTGCAAGCAGCAGATTACGCGCAGAAAAAAAGGATCTCAAGAAGATCCTTTGATCTTTTCTAC
GGGGTCTGACGCTCAGTGGAACGAAAACTCACGTTAAGGGATTTTGGTCATGAGATTATCAAAAAGGATC
TTCACCTAGATCCTTTTAAATTAAAAATGAAGTTTTAAATCAATCTAAAGTATATATGAGTAAACTTGGT
CTGACAGTTACCAATGCTTAATCAGTGAGGCACCTATCTCAGCGATCTGTCTATTTCGTTCATCCATAGT
TGCCTGACTCCCCGTCGTGTAGATAACTACGATACGGGAGGGCTTACCATCTGGCCCCAGTGCTGCAATG
ATACCGCGAGACCCACGCTCACCGGCTCCAGATTTATCAGCAATAAACCAGCCAGCCGGAAGGGCCGAGC
GCAGAAGTGGTCCTGCAACTTTATCCGCCTCCATCCAGTCTATTAATTGTTGCCGGGAAGCTAGAGTAAG
TAGTTCGCCAGTTAATAGTTTGCGCAACGTTGTTGCCATTGCTACAGGCATCGTGGTGTCACGCTCGTCG
TTTGGTATGGCTTCATTCAGCTCCGGTTCCCAACGATCAAGGCGAGTTACATGATCCCCCATGTTGTGCA
AAAAAGCGGTTAGCTCCTTCGGTCCTCCGATCGTTGTCAGAAGTAAGTTGGCCGCAGTGTTATCACTCAT
GGTTATGGCAGCACTGCATAATTCTCTTACTGTCATGCCATCCGTAAGATGCTTTTCTGTGACTGGTGAG
TACTCAACCAAGTCATTCTGAGAATAGTGTATGCGGCGACCGAGTTGCTCTTGCCCGGCGTCAATACGGG
ATAATACCGCGCCACATAGCAGAACTTTAAAAGTGCTCATCATTGGAAAACGTTCTTCGGGGCGAAAACT
CTCAAGGATCTTACCGCTGTTGAGATCCAGTTCGATGTAACCCACTCGTGCACCCAACTGATCTTCAGCA
TCTTTTACTTTCACCAGCGTTTCTGGGTGAGCAAAAACAGGAAGGCAAAATGCCGCAAAAAAGGGAATAA
GGGCGACACGGAAATGTTGAATACTCATACTCTTCCTTTTTCAATATTATTGAAGCATTTATCAGGGTTA
TTGTCTCATGAGCGGATACATATTTGAATGTATTTAGAAAAATAAACAAATAGGGGTTCCGCGCACATTT
CCCCGAAAAGTGCCACCTGACGTC
