>Addgene plasmid #40904 | pcDNA3-HA-KLF5-his | addgene partial sequence | sequence record 55389 | CMV-F 5'-CGCAAATGGGCGGTAGGCGTG-3'
ACTAGAGAACCCACTGCTTACTGGCTTATCGAAATTAATACGACTCACTATAGGGAGACCCAAGCTTGGT
ACCGAGCTCGGATCCGCCACCATGGACTATCCTTATGATGTTCCTGATTATGCAGAATTCATGGCTACAA
GGGTGCTGAGCATGAGCGCCCGCCTGGGACCCGTGCCCCAGCCGCCGGCGCCGCAGGACGAGCCGGTGTT
CGCGCAGCTCAAGCCGGTGCTGGGCGCCGCGAATCCGGCCCGCGACGCGGCGCTCTTCCCCGGCGAGGAG
CTGAAGCACGCGCACCACCGCCCGCAGGCGCAGCCCGCGCCCGCGCAGGCCCCGCAGCCGGCCCAGCCGC
CCGCCACCGGCCCGCGGCTGCCTCCAGAGGACCTGGTCCAGACAAGATGTGAAATGGAGAAGTATCTGAC
ACCTCAGCTTCCTCCAGTTCCTATAATTCCAGAGCATAAAAAGTATAGACGAGACAGTGCCTCAGTCGTA
GACCAGTTCTTCACTGACACTGAAGGGTTACCTTACAGTATCAACATGAACGTCTTCCTCCCTGACATCA
CTCACCTGAGAACTGGCCTCTACAAATCCCAGAGACCGTGCGTAACACACATCAAGACAGAACCTGTTGC
CATTTTCAGCCACCAGAGTGAAACGACTGCCCCTCCTCCGGCCCCGACCCAGGCCCTCCCTGAGTTCACC
AGTATATTCAGCTCACACCAGACCGCAGCTCCAGAGGTGAACAATATTTTCATCAAACAAGAACTTCCTA
CACCAGATCTTCATCTTTCTGTCCCTACCCAGCAGGGCCACCTGTACCAGCTACTGAATACACCGGATCT
AGATATGCCCAGTT
