>Addgene plasmid #40904 | pcDNA3-HA-KLF5-his | addgene partial sequence | sequence record 55489 | BGH-rev 5'-TAGAAGGCACAGTCGAGG-3'
TAGGGCCCGTGGTGGTGGTGGTGGTGTCTAGACGCGGCCGCGTTCTGGTGCCTCTTCATATGCAGGGCCA
GGTGGTCAGAGCGCGAGAAGCTGCGGTTGCACACCCCGCACTGGAAGGGCTTGGCGCCTGTGTGCTTCCG
GTAGTGGCGGGTCAGCTCATCCGATCGCGCGAACCTCCAGTCGCAGCCTTCCCAGGTACACTTGTATGGC
TTTTCACCAGTGTGAGTCCTCAGGTGAGCTTTTAAATGAGAAGACTTGGTATAAACTTTTGTGCAACCAG
GGTAATCGCAGTAGTGGATGCGTCGTTTCTCCAAATCGGGGTTACTCCTTCTATTGTATCTGACAGGTTG
GATGTTTTGTGAGTTAACTGGCAGGGTGGTGGGTAAATTTGGATTGTGAATTGCCAGTTTAGAAGCAATT
GTAGCAGCATAGGATGGAGGTGGGGTTAAATTCTGGAGCATCTCTGCTTGTCTATCTGGACTTCCAGGCT
CTGAGCTTGGTGGTGACGGGGGAAAGTAAGTGGCCTGTTGTGGAAGAAACTGACTTGGCATTGTGTATGT
GCAAGGGGGCATGCCCTGGAATTGTTTCACTGCAGTCTGCGGAACAGCAGAGGTGTGTGTGTTAAGGCCT
GCCATGGCAGCTGACATAGAAACATTAAGAGTGTCCATTGCTGCTGTCTGATTTGTAGAACTGGGCATAT
CTAGATCCGGTGTATTCAGTAGCTGGTACAGGTGGCCCTGCTGGGTAGGGACAGAAA
